>Addgene plasmid #105350 | pTEI036 | depositor full sequence | sequence record 199922 | pTEI036 sequence 2608 bps
CGCAGCGGTCGGGCTGAACGGGGGGTTCGTGCACACAGCCCAGCTTGGAGCGAACGACCTACACCGAACT
GAGATACCTACAGCGTGAGCTATGAGAAAGCGCCACGCTTCCCGAAGGGAGAAAGGCGGACAGGTATCCG
GTAAGCGGCAGGGTCGGAACAGGAGAGCGCACGAGGGAGCTTCCAGGGGGAAACGCCTGGTATCTTTATA
GTCCTGTCGGGTTTCGCCACCTCTGACTTGAGCGTCGATTTTTGTGATGCTCGTCAGGGGGGCGGAGCCT
ATGGAAAAACGCCAGCAACGCGGCCTTTTTACGGTTCCTGGCCTTTTGCTGGCCTTTTGCTCACATGTTC
TTTCCTGCGTTATCCCCTGATTCTGTGGATAACCGTATTACCGCCTTTGAGTGAGCTGATACCGCTCGCC
GCAGCCGAACGACCGAGCGCAGCGAGTCAGTGAGCGAGGAAGCGGAAGAGCGCCCAATACGCAAACCGCC
TCTCCCCGCGCGTTGGCCGATTCATTAATCACTCTGTGGTCTCAGGAGAGCTTGGGCTGCAGGTCGAGGC
TAAAAAACTAATCGCATTATCATCCCCTCGACGTACTGTACATATAACCACTGGTTTTATATACAGCAGT
ACTGTACATATAACCACTGGTTTTATATACAGCAGTCGACGTACTGTACATATAACCACTGGTTTTATAT
ACAGCAGTACTGTACATATAACCACTGGTTTTATATACAGCAGTCGAGGTAAGATTAGATATGGATATGT
ATATGGATATGTATATGGTGGTAATGCCATGTAATATGCTCGACTCTAGGATCTTCGCAAGACCCTTCCT
CTATATAAGGAAGTTCATTTCATTTGGAGAGGACACGCTGAAGCTAGTCGACTCTAATGTGAGACCACGA
AGTGGCTCTTCAGTGGACGAAAGGGCCTCGTGATACGCCTATTTTTATAGGTTAATGTCATGATAATAAT
GGTTTCTTAGACGTCAGGTGGCACTTTTCGGGGAAATGTGCGCGGAACCCCTATTTGTTTATTTTTCTAA
ATACATTCAAATATGTATCCGCTCATGAGACAATAACCCTGATAAATGCTTCAATAATATTGAAAAAGGA
AGAGTATGCGCTCACGCAACTGGTCCAGAACCTTGACCGAACGCAGCGGTGGTAACGGCGCAGTGGCGGT
TTTCATGGCTTGTTATGACTGTTTTTTTGGGGTACAGTCTATGCCTCGGGCATCCAAGCAGCAAGCGCGT
TACGCCGTGGGTCGATGTTTGATGTTATGGAGCAGCAACGATGTTACGCAGCAGGGCAGTCGCCCTAAAA
CAAAGTTAAACATCATGAGGGAAGCGGTGATCGCCGAAGTATCGACTCAACTATCAGAGGTAGTTGGCGT
CATCGAGCGCCATCTCGAACCGACGTTGCTGGCCGTACATTTGTACGGCTCCGCAGTGGATGGCGGCCTG
AAGCCACACAGCGATATTGATTTGCTGGTTACGGTGACCGTAAGGCTTGATGAAACAACGCGGCGAGCTT
TGATCAACGACCTTTTGGAAACTTCGGCTTCCCCTGGAGAGAGCGAGATTCTCCGCGCTGTAGAAGTCAC
CATTGTTGTGCACGACGACATCATTCCGTGGCGTTATCCAGCTAAGCGCGAACTGCAATTTGGAGAATGG
CAGCGCAATGACATTCTTGCAGGTATCTTCGAGCCAGCCACGATCGACATTGATCTGGCTATCTTGCTGA
CAAAAGCAAGAGAACATAGCGTTGCCTTGGTAGGTCCAGCGGCGGAGGAACTCTTTGATCCGGTTCCTGA
ACAGGATCTATTTGAGGCGCTAAATGAAACCTTAACGCTATGGAACTCGCCGCCCGACTGGGCTGGCGAT
GAGCGAAATGTAGTGCTTACGTTGTCCCGCATTTGGTACAGCGCAGTAACCGGCAAAATCGCGCCGAAGG
ATGTCGCTGCCGACTGGGCAATGGAGCGCCTGCCGGCCCAGTATCAGCCCGTCATACTTGAAGCTAGACA
GGCTTATCTTGGACAAGAAGAAGATCGCTTGGCCTCGCGCGCAGATCAGTTGGAAGAATTTGTCCATTAC
GTAAAAGGCGAGATCACCAAGGTAGTCGGCAAATAACTGTCAGACCAAGTTTACTCATATATACTTTAGA
TTGATTTAAAACTTCATTTTTAATTTAAAAGGATCTAGGTGAAGATCCTTTTTGATAATCTCATGACCAA
AATCCCTTAACGTGAGTTTTCGTTCCACTGAGCGTCAGACCCCGTAGAAAAGATCAAAGGATCTTCTTGA
GATCCTTTTTTTCTGCGCGTAATCTGCTGCTTGCAAACAAAAAAACCACCGCTACCAGCGGTGGTTTGTT
TGCCGGATCAAGAGCTACCAACTCTTTTTCCGAAGGTAACTGGCTTCAGCAGAGCGCAGATACCAAATAC
TGTCCTTCTAGTGTAGCCGTAGTTAGGCCACCACTTCAAGAACTCTGTAGCACCGCCTACATACCTCGCT
CTGCTAATCCTGTTACCAGTGGCTGCTGCCAGTGGCGATAAGTCGTGTCTTACCGGGTTGGACTCAAGAC
GATAGTTACCGGATAAGG
Features (pLannotate 1.2.2; 9 found; start..end, strand, type, name):
    470..519     +  CDS            lacI (fragment): lac repressor; lacI; The lac repressor binds to the lac operator to inhibit transcription in E. coli. This inhibition can be relieved by adding lactose or isopropyl-β-D-thiogalactopyranoside (IPTG).
    557..585     -  promoter       GAL1 promoter (fragment): S. cerevisiae GAL1; inducible promoter, regulated by Gal4
    749..808     -  promoter       GAL10 promoter (fragment): S. cerevisiae GAL10; inducible promoter, regulated by Gal4
    827..873     +  promoter       minimal CaMV 35S promoter: minimal 35S promoter from cauliflower mosaic virus
   1021..1125    +  promoter       AmpR promoter: bla
   1116..1196    -  CDS            int (fragment): INT2_ECOLX - Protein inferred from homology: Swiss-Prot protein existence level 3. Putative integrase believed to be involved in the insertion of antibiotic resistance genes into plasmids and transposons. From Escherichia coli.
   1282..1338    +  CDS            GmR (fragment): gentamycin acetyltransferase; aacC1; confers resistance to gentamycin
   1345..2133    +  CDS            aadA: S3AD_ECOLX - Experimental evidence at protein level: Swiss-Prot protein existence level 1. Mediates bacterial resistance to the antibiotics streptomycin and spectinomycin. From Escherichia coli.
   2307..287     +  rep_origin     ori (across the origin): high-copy-number ColE1/pMB1/pBR322/pUC origin of replication
