>Addgene plasmid #105350 | pTEI036 | addgene full sequence | sequence record 206263 | Addgene NGS Result
CGCAGCGGTCGGGCTGAACGGGGGGTTCGTGCACACAGCCCAGCTTGGAGCGAACGACCTACACCGAACT
GAGATACCTACAGCGTGAGCTATGAGAAAGCGCCACGCTTCCCGAAGGGAGAAAGGCGGACAGGTATCCG
GTAAGCGGCAGGGTCGGAACAGGAGAGCGCACGAGGGAGCTTCCAGGGGGAAACGCCTGGTATCTTTATA
GTCCTGTCGGGTTTCGCCACCTCTGACTTGAGCGTCGATTTTTGTGATGCTCGTCAGGGGGGCGGAGCCT
ATGGAAAAACGCCAGCAACGCGGCCTTTTTACGGTTCCTGGCCTTTTGCTGGCCTTTTGCTCACATGTTC
TTTCCTGCGTTATCCCCTGATTCTGTGGATAACCGTATTACCGCCTTTGAGTGAGCTGATACCGCTCGCC
GCAGCCGAACGACCGAGCGCAGCGAGTCAGTGAGCGAGGAAGCGGAAGAGCGCCCAATACGCAAACCGCC
TCTCCCCGCGCGTTGGCCGATTCATTAATCACTCTGTGGTCTCAGGAGAGCTTGGGCTGCAGGTCGAGGC
TAAAAAACTAATCGCATTATCATCCCCTCGACGTACTGTACATATAACCACTGGTTTTATATACAGCAGT
ACTGTACATATAACCACTGGTTTTATATACAGCAGTCGACGTACTGTACATATAACCACTGGTTTTATAT
ACAGCAGTACTGTACATATAACCACTGGTTTTATATACAGCAGTCGAGGTAAGATTAGATATGGATATGT
ATATGGATATGTATATGGTGGTAATGCCATGTAATATGCTCGACTCTAGGATCTTCGCAAGACCCTTCCT
CTATATAAGGAAGTTCATTTCATTTGGAGAGGACACGCTGAAGCTAGTCGACTCTAATGTGAGACCACGA
AGTGGCTCTTCAGTGGACGAAAGGGCCTCGTGATACGCCTATTTTTATAGGTTAATGTCATGATAATAAT
GGTTTCTTAGACGTCAGGTGGCACTTTTCGGGGAAATGTGCGCGGAACCCCTATTTGTTTATTTTTCTAA
ATACATTCAAATATGTATCCGCTCATGAGACAATAACCCTGATAAATGCTTCAATAATATTGAAAAAGGA
AGAGTATGCGCTCACGCAACTGGTCCAGAACCTTGACCGAACGCAGCGGTGGTAACGGCGCAGTGGCGGT
TTTCATGGCTTGTTATGACTGTTTTTTTTTGGGGTACAGTCTATGCCTCGGGCATCCAAGCAGCAAGCGC
GTTACGCCGTGGGTCGATGTTTGATGTTATGGAGCAGCAACGATGTTACGCAGCAGGGCAGTCGCCCTAA
AACAAAGTTAAACATCATGAGGGAAGCGGTGATCGCCGAAGTATCGACTCAACTATCAGAGGTAGTTGGC
GTCATCGAGCGCCATCTCGAACCGACGTTGCTGGCCGTACATTTGTACGGCTCCGCAGTGGATGGCGGCC
TGAAGCCACACAGCGATATTGATTTGCTGGTTACGGTGACCGTAAGGCTTGATGAAACAACGCGGCGAGC
TTTGATCAACGACCTTTTGGAAACTTCGGCTTCCCCTGGAGAGAGCGAGATTCTCCGCGCTGTAGAAGTC
ACCATTGTTGTGCACGACGACATCATTCCGTGGCGTTATCCAGCTAAGCGCGAACTGCAATTTGGAGAAT
GGCAGCGCAATGACATTCTTGCAGGTATCTTCGAGCCAGCCACGATCGACATTGATCTGGCTATCTTGCT
GACAAAAGCAAGAGAACATAGCGTTGCCTTGGTAGGTCCAGCGGCGGAGGAACTCTTTGATCCGGTTCCT
GAACAGGATCTATTTGAGGCGCTAAATGAAACCTTAACGCTATGGAACTCGCCGCCCGACTGGGCTGGCG
ATGAGCGAAATGTAGTGCTTACGTTGTCCCGCATTTGGTACAGCGCAGTAACCGGCAAAATCGCGCCGAA
GGATGTCGCTGCCGACTGGGCAATGGAGCGCCTGCCGGCCCAGTATCAGCCCGTCATACTTGAAGCTAGA
CAGGCTTATCTTGGACAAGAAGAAGATCGCTTGGCCTCGCGCGCAGATCAGTTGGAAGAATTTGTCCATT
ACGTAAAAGGCGAGATCACCAAGGTAGTCGGCAAATAACTGTCAGACCAAGTTTACTCATATATACTTTA
GATTGATTTAAAACTTCATTTTTAATTTAAAAGGATCTAGGTGAAGATCCTTTTTGATAATCTCATGACC
AAAATCCCTTAACGTGAGTTTTCGTTCCACTGAGCGTCAGACCCCGTAGAAAAGATCAAAGGATCTTCTT
GAGATCCTTTTTTTCTGCGCGTAATCTGCTGCTTGCAAACAAAAAAACCACCGCTACCAGCGGTGGTTTG
TTTGCCGGATCAAGAGCTACCAACTCTTTTTCCGAAGGTAACTGGCTTCAGCAGAGCGCAGATACCAAAT
ACTGTTCTTCTAGTGTAGCCGTAGTTAGGCCACCACTTCAAGAACTCTGTAGCACCGCCTACATACCTCG
CTCTGCTAATCCTGTTACCAGTGGCTGCTGCCAGTGGCGATAAGTCGTGTCTTACCGGGTTGGACTCAAG
ACGATAGTTACCGGATAAGG
Features (pLannotate 1.2.2; 9 found; start..end, strand, type, name):
    470..519     +  CDS            lacI (fragment): lac repressor; lacI; The lac repressor binds to the lac operator to inhibit transcription in E. coli. This inhibition can be relieved by adding lactose or isopropyl-β-D-thiogalactopyranoside (IPTG).
    557..585     -  promoter       GAL1 promoter (fragment): S. cerevisiae GAL1; inducible promoter, regulated by Gal4
    749..808     -  promoter       GAL10 promoter (fragment): S. cerevisiae GAL10; inducible promoter, regulated by Gal4
    827..873     +  promoter       minimal CaMV 35S promoter: minimal 35S promoter from cauliflower mosaic virus
   1021..1125    +  promoter       AmpR promoter: bla
   1116..1196    -  CDS            int (fragment): INT2_ECOLX - Protein inferred from homology: Swiss-Prot protein existence level 3. Putative integrase believed to be involved in the insertion of antibiotic resistance genes into plasmids and transposons. From Escherichia coli.
   1284..1340    +  CDS            GmR (fragment): gentamycin acetyltransferase; aacC1; confers resistance to gentamycin
   1347..2135    +  CDS            aadA: S3AD_ECOLX - Experimental evidence at protein level: Swiss-Prot protein existence level 1. Mediates bacterial resistance to the antibiotics streptomycin and spectinomycin. From Escherichia coli.
   2309..287     +  rep_origin     ori (across the origin): high-copy-number ColE1/pMB1/pBR322/pUC origin of replication
