[The description below was written by a language model from this plasmid's Addgene catalogue record and pLannotate feature annotations shown in this document.]
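Description:
pTEI036 is a small (about 2.6 kb) synthetic-biology parts plasmid built in the pICH41295 backbone, a level 0 acceptor of the Modular Cloning (MoClo) Golden Gate system, and belongs to a set of plant parts made for that system. It is propagated in E. coli at high copy from a ColE1/pUC-type origin and selected with spectinomycin through the aadA gene, which the feature table places downstream of an AmpR (bla) promoter. The short integrase and gentamicin acetyltransferase fragments annotated next to aadA are probably remnants of the integron context the resistance cassette came from, not functional genes.

The insert is a synthetic regulatory module described as a LexA operator joined to a minimal 35S promoter. The annotation confirms a minimal CaMV 35S promoter of roughly 50 bp. The region just upstream is not labelled as LexA operator; it carries only short automated matches to lacI and to the yeast GAL1 and GAL10 promoters. These fragments may reflect the origin of the operator-containing sequence, but the record does not say so. A minimal promoter has little activity on its own, so such an element is normally used as the target of a chimeric transcription factor that binds through a LexA DNA-binding domain, giving inducible or orthogonal expression in plants. The record does not name an activator.

Internal BsaI and BpiI sites were removed so that the part is compatible with Golden Gate assembly. It was cloned through BpiI sites that were destroyed in the process, and in the MoClo scheme it would be released for assembly into transcription units. The depositor and sequencing-derived records differ by only two nucleotides in length and carry the same annotated features.
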