Addgene plasmid #105350: pTEI036
Purpose: Synthetic biology
Depositing lab: Johannes Stuttmann. Depositing organization: Martin-Luther-Universitaet Halle-Wittenberg. Publication: Peripheral infrastructure vectors and an extended set of plant parts for the Modular Cloning system. Gantner J, Ordon J, Ilse T, Kretschmer C, Gruetzner R, Lofke C, Dagdas Y, Burstenbinder K, Marillonnet S, Stuttmann J. PLoS One. 2018 May 30;13(5):e0197185. doi: 10.1371/journal.pone.0197185. eCollection 2018. PubMed 29847550.
Backbone
  Vector backbone: pICH41295 (Engler et al., 2014)
  Vector type: Synthetic Biology
Growth in bacteria
  Bacterial resistance: Spectinomycin, 50 μg/mL
  Growth temperature: 37°C
  Growth strain: DH5alpha
  Copy number: High Copy
Gene/Insert
  Gene/Insert name: LexA operator & 35S min promoter
  Species: Synthetic
  Mutation: BsaI/ BpiI restriction sites removed
  Cloning method: Restriction Enzyme; 5′ cloning site BpiI (destroyed during cloning); 3′ cloning site BpiI (destroyed during cloning)
  Sequencing primers: 5′ CTTTGAGTGAGCTGATACCG; 3′ GGGTTCCGCGCACATTTC
Terms and licenses: Academic/Nonprofit Terms; Industry Terms: Not Available to Industry
How to cite: pTEI036 was a gift from Johannes Stuttmann (Addgene plasmid # 105350 ; http://n2t.net/addgene:105350 ; RRID:Addgene_105350)
